>Addgene plasmid #166857 | SARS CoV-2 RBD (bio-His) | addgene full sequence | sequence record 327669 | Addgene NGS Result
GTACATTTATATTGGCTCATGTCCAATATGACCGCCATGTTGACATTGATTATTGACTAGTTATTAATAG
TAATCAATTACGGGGTCATTAGTTCATAGCCCATATATGGAGTTCCGCGTTACATAACTTACGGTAAATG
GCCCGCCTGGCTGACCGCCCAACGACCCCCGCCCATTGACGTCAATAATGACGTATGTTCCCATAGTAAC
GCCAATAGGGACTTTCCATTGACGTCAATGGGTGGAGTATTTACGGTAAACTGCCCACTTGGCAGTACAT
CAAGTGTATCATATGCCAAGTCCGCCCCCTATTGACGTCAATGACGGTAAATGGCCCGCCTGGCATTATG
CCCAGTACATGACCTTACGGGACTTTCCTACTTGGCAGTACATCTACGTATTAGTCATCGCTATTACCAT
GGTGATGCGGTTTTGGCAGTACACCAATGGGCGTGGATAGCGGTTTGACTCACGGGGATTTCCAAGTCTC
CACCCCATTGACGTCAATGGGAGTTTGTTTTGGCACCAAAATCAACGGGACTTTCCAAAATGTCGTAATA
ACCCCGCCCCGTTGACGCAAATGGGCGGTAGGCGTGTACGGTGGGAGGTCTATATAAGCAGAGCTCGTTT
AGTGAACCGTCAGATCCTCACTCTCTTCCGCATCGCTGTCTGCGAGGGCCAGCTGTTGGGCTCGCGGTTG
AGGACAAACTCTTCGCGGTCTTTCCAGTACTCTTGGATCGGAAACCCGTCGGCCTCCGAACGGTACTCCG
CCACCGAGGGACCTGAGCGAGTCCGCATCGACCGGATCGGAAAACCTCTCGAGAAAGGCGTCTAACCAGT
CACAGTCGCAAGGTAGGCTGAGCACCGTGGCGGGCGGCAGCGGGTGGCGGTCGGGGTTGTTTCTGGCGGA
GGTGCTGCTGATGATGTAATTAAAGTAGGCGGTCTTGAGACGGCGGATGGTCGAGGTGAGGTGTGGCAGG
CTTGAGATCCAGCTGTTGGGGTGAGTACTCCCTCTCAAAAGCGGGCATTACTTCTGCGCTAAGATTGTCA
GTTTCCAAAAACGAGGAGGATTTGATATTCACCTGGCCCGATCTGGCCATACACTTGAGTGACAATGTTC
GTGTTTCTGGTGCTGCTGCCTCTGGTGTCCAGCCAGCGGGTGCAGCCCACCGAATCCATCGTGCGGTTCC
CCAATATCACCAATCTGTGCCCCTTCGGCGAGGTGTTCAATGCCACCAGATTCGCCTCTGTGTACGCCTG
GAACCGGAAGCGGATCAGCAATTGCGTGGCCGACTACTCCGTGCTGTACAACTCCGCCAGCTTCAGCACC
TTCAAGTGCTACGGCGTGTCCCCTACCAAGCTGAACGACCTGTGCTTCACAAACGTGTACGCCGACAGCT
TCGTGATCCGGGGAGATGAAGTGCGGCAGATTGCCCCTGGACAGACAGGCAAGATCGCCGACTACAACTA
CAAGCTGCCCGACGACTTCACCGGCTGTGTGATTGCCTGGAACAGCAACAACCTGGACTCCAAAGTCGGC
GGCAACTACAATTACCTGTACCGGCTGTTCCGGAAGTCCAATCTGAAGCCCTTCGAGCGGGACATCTCCA
CCGAGATCTATCAGGCCGGCAGCACCCCTTGTAACGGCGTGGAAGGCTTCAACTGCTACTTCCCACTGCA
GTCCTACGGCTTTCAGCCCACAAATGGCGTGGGCTATCAGCCCTACAGAGTGGTGGTGCTGAGCTTCGAA
CTGCTGCATGCCCCTGCCACAGTGTGCGGCCCTAAGAAAAGCACCAATCTCGTGAAGAACAAATGCGTGA
ACTTCGGAGGCGGTGGATCCAATTCCGGATCACTGCATCATATTCTGGATGCACAGAAAATGGTGTGGAA
TCATCGTGAAAACTTGTACTTTCAAGGCCATCACCATCACCATCACTAAGTCTAGACACGTGATTAATTA
AGGATCCCCCGACCTCGACCTCTGGCTAATAAAGGAAATTTATTTTCATTGCAATAGTGTGTTGGAATTT
TTTGTGTCTCTCACTCGGAAGGACATATGGGAGGGCAAATCATTTGGTCGAGATCCCTCGGAGATCTCTA
GCTAGAGGATCGATCCCCGCCCCGGACGAACTAAACCTGACTACGACATCTCTGCCCCTTCTTCGCGGGG
CAGTGCATGTAATCCCTTCAGTTGGTTGGTACAACTTGCCAACTGGGCCCTGTTCCACATGTGACACGGG
GGGGGACCAAACACAAAGGGGTTCTCTGACTGTAGTTGACATCCTTATAAATGGATGTGCACATTTGCCA
ACACTGAGTGGCTTTCATCCTGGAGCAGACTTTGCAGTCTGTGGACTGCAACACAACATTGCCTTTATGT
GTAACTCTTGGCTGAAGCTCTTACACCAATGCTGGGGGACATGTACCTCCCAGGGGCCCAGGAAGACTAC
GGGAGGCTACACCAACGTCAATCAGAGGGGCCTGTGTAGCTACCGATAAGCGGACCCTCAAGAGGGCATT
AGCAATAGTGTTTATAAGGCCCCCTTGTTAACCCTAAACGGGTAGCATATGCTTCCCGGGTAGTAGTATA
TACTATCCAGACTAACCCTAATTCAATAGCATATGTTACCCAACGGGAAGCATATGCTATCGAATTAGGG
TTAGTAAAAGGGTCCTAAGGAACAGCGATATCTCCCACCCCATGAGCTGTCACGGTTTTATTTACATGGG
GTCAGGATTCCACGAGGGTAGTGAACCATTTTAGTCACAAGGGCAGTGGCTGAAGATCAAGGAGCGGGCA
GTGAACTCTCCTGAATCTTCGCCTGCTTCTTCATTCTCCTTCGTTTAGCTAATAGAATAACTGCTGAGTT
GTGAACAGTAAGGTGTATGTGAGGTGCTCGAAAACAAGGTTTCAGGTGACGCCCCCAGAATAAAATTTGG
ACGGGGGGTTCAGTGGTGGCATTGTGCTATGACACCAATATAACCCTCACAAACCCCTTGGGCAATAAAT
ACTAGTGTAGGAATGAAACATTCTGAATATCTTTAACAATAGAAATCCATGGGGTGGGGACAAGCCGTAA
AGACTGGATGTCCATCTCACACGAATTTATGGCTATGGGCAACACATAATCCTAGTGCAATATGATACTG
GGGTTATTAAGATGTGTCCCAGGCAGGGACCAAGACAGGTGAACCATGTTGTTACACTCTATTTGTAACA
AGGGGAAAGAGAGTGGACGCCGACAGCAGCGGACTCCACTGGTTGTCTCTAACACCCCCGAAAATTAAAC
GGGGCTCCACGCCAATGGGGCCCATAAACAAAGACAAGTGGCCACTCTTTTTTTTGAAATTGTGGAGTGG
GGGCACGCGTCAGCCCCCACACGCCGCCCTGCGGTTTTGGACTGTAAAATAAGGGTGTAATAACTTGGCT
GATTGTAACCCCGCTAACCACTGCGGTCAAACCACTTGCCCACAAAACCACTAATGGCACCCCGGGGAAT
ACCTGCATAAGTAGGTGGGCGGGCCAAGATAGGGGCGCGATTGCTGCGATCTGGAGGACAAATTACACAC
ACTTGCGCCTGAGCGCCAAGCACAGGGTTGTTGGTCCTCATATTCACGAGGTCGCTGAGAGCACGGTGGG
CTAATGTTGCCATGGGTAGCATATACTACCCAAATATCTGGATAGCATATGCTATCCTAATCTATATCTG
GGTAGCATAGGCTATCCTAATCTATATCTGGGTAGCATATGCTATCCTAATCTATATCTGGGTAGTATAT
GCTATCCTAATTTATATCTGGGTAGCATAGGCTATCCTAATCTATATCTGGGTAGCATATGCTATCCTAA
TCTATATCTGGGTAGTATATGCTATCCTAATCTGTATCCGGGTAGCATATGCTATCCTAATAGAGATTAG
GGTAGTATATGCTATCCTAATTTATATCTGGGTAGCATATACTACCCAAATATCTGGATAGCATATGCTA
TCCTAATCTATATCTGGGTAGCATATGCTATCCTAATCTATATCTGGGTAGCATAGGCTATCCTAATCTA
TATCTGGGTAGCATATGCTATCCTAATCTATATCTGGGTAGTATATGCTATCCTAATTTATATCTGGGTA
GCATAGGCTATCCTAATCTATATCTGGGTAGCATATGCTATCCTAATCTATATCTGGGTAGTATATGCTA
TCCTAATCTGTATCCGGGTAGCATATGCTATCCTCATGATAAGCTGTCAAACATGAGAATTTTCTTGAAG
ACGAAAGGGCCTCGTGATACGCCTATTTTTATAGGTTAATGTCATGATAATAATGGTTTCTTAGACGTCA
GGTGGCACTTTTCGGGGAAATGTGCGCGGAACCCCTATTTGTTTATTTTTCTAAATACATTCAAATATGT
ATCCGCTCATGAGACAATAACCCTGATAAATGCTTCAATAATATTGAAAAAGGAAGAGTATGAGTATTCA
ACATTTCCGTGTCGCCCTTATTCCCTTTTTTGCGGCATTTTGCCTTCCTGTTTTTGCTCACCCAGAAACG
CTGGTGAAAGTAAAAGATGCTGAAGATCAGTTGGGTGCACGAGTGGGTTACATCGAACTGGATCTCAACA
GCGGTAAGATCCTTGAGAGTTTTCGCCCCGAAGAACGTTTTCCAATGATGAGCACTTTTAAAGTTCTGCT
ATGTGGCGCGGTATTATCCCGTGTTGACGCCGGGCAAGAGCAACTCGGTCGCCGCATACACTATTCTCAG
AATGACTTGGTTGAGTACTCACCAGTCACAGAAAAGCATCTTACGGATGGCATGACAGTAAGAGAATTAT
GCAGTGCTGCCATAACCATGAGTGATAACACTGCGGCCAACTTACTTCTGACAACGATCGGAGGACCGAA
GGAGCTAACCGCTTTTTTGCACAACATGGGGGATCATGTAACTCGCCTTGATCGTTGGGAACCGGAGCTG
AATGAAGCCATACCAAACGACGAGCGTGACACCACGATGCCTGCAGCAATGGCAACAACGTTGCGCAAAC
TATTAACTGGCGAACTACTTACTCTAGCTTCCCGGCAACAATTAATAGACTGGATGGAGGCGGATAAAGT
TGCAGGACCACTTCTGCGCTCGGCCCTTCCGGCTGGCTGGTTTATTGCTGATAAATCTGGAGCCGGTGAG
CGTGGGTCTCGCGGTATCATTGCAGCACTGGGGCCAGATGGTAAGCCCTCCCGTATCGTAGTTATCTACA
CGACGGGGAGTCAGGCAACTATGGATGAACGAAATAGACAGATCGCTGAGATAGGTGCCTCACTGATTAA
GCATTGGTAACTGTCAGACCAAGTTTACTCATATATACTTTAGATTGATTTAAAACTTCATTTTTAATTT
AAAAGGATCTAGGTGAAGATCCTTTTTGATAATCTCATGACCAAAATCCCTTAACGTGAGTTTTCGTTCC
ACTGAGCGTCAGACCCCGTAGAAAAGATCAAAGGATCTTCTTGAGATCCTTTTTTTCTGCGCGTAATCTG
CTGCTTGCAAACAAAAAAACCACCGCTACCAGCGGTGGTTTGTTTGCCGGATCAAGAGCTACCAACTCTT
TTTCCGAAGGTAACTGGCTTCAGCAGAGCGCAGATACCAAATACTGTTCTTCTAGTGTAGCCGTAGTTAG
GCCACCACTTCAAGAACTCTGTAGCACCGCCTACATACCTCGCTCTGCTAATCCTGTTACCAGTGGCTGC
TGCCAGTGGCGATAAGTCGTGTCTTACCGGGTTGGACTCAAGACGATAGTTACCGGATAAGGCGCAGCGG
TCGGGCTGAACGGGGGGTTCGTGCACACAGCCCAGCTTGGAGCGAACGACCTACACCGAACTGAGATACC
TACAGCGTGAGCTATGAGAAAGCGCCACGCTTCCCGAAGGGAGAAAGGCGGACAGGTATCCGGTAAGCGG
CAGGGTCGGAACAGGAGAGCGCACGAGGGAGCTTCCAGGGGGAAACGCCTGGTATCTTTATAGTCCTGTC
GGGTTTCGCCACCTCTGACTTGAGCGTCGATTTTTGTGATGCTCGTCAGGGGGGCGGAGCCTATGGAAAA
ACGCCAGCAACGCGGCCTTTTTACGGTTCCTGGCCTTTTGCTGGCCTTTTGCTCACATGTTCTTTCCTGC
GTTATCCCCTGATTCTGTGGATAACCGTATTACCGCCTTTGAGTGAGCTGATACCGCTCGCCGCAGCCGA
ACGACCGAGCGCAGCGAGTCAGTGAGCGAGGAAGCGGAAGAGCGCCCAATACGCAAACCGCCTCTCCCCG
CGCGTTGGCCGATTCATTAATGCAGCTGGCACGACAGGTTTCCCGACTGGAAAGCGGGCAGTGAGCGCAA
CGCAATTAATGTGAGTTAGCTCACTCATTAGGCACCCCAGGCTTTACACTTTATGCTTCCGGCTCGTATG
TTGTGTGGAATTGTGAGCGGATAACAATTTCACACAGGAAACAGCTATGACCATGATTACGCCAAGCTCT
AGCTAGAGGTCGACCAATTCTCATGTTTGACAGCTTATCATCGCAGATCCGGGCAACGTTGTTGCCATTG
CTGCAGGCGCAGAACTGGTAGGTATGGAAGATCTATACATTGAATCAATATTGGCAATTAGCCATATTAG
TCATTGGTTATATAGCATAAATCAATATTGGCTATTGGCCATTGCATACGTTGTATCTATATCATAATAT
Features (pLannotate 1.2.2; 19 found; start..end, strand, type, name):
     42..421     +  enhancer       CMV enhancer: human cytomegalovirus immediate early enhancer
    423..622     +  promoter       CMV promoter: human cytomegalovirus (CMV) immediate early promoter
    690..728     +  misc_feature   Ad SA (fragment): adenovirus major late transcript splice acceptor (Friedrich and Soriano, 1991)
    761..970     -  CDS            PTP (fragment): TERM_ADE02 - Experimental evidence at protein level: Swiss-Prot protein existence level 1. Protein covalently bound to the viral DNA that acts as a primer for viral genomic replication by DNA strand displacement. Assembles on the viral origin of replication in an initiation complex with viral polymerase, DBP, host NFIA and host POU2F1/OCT1. During initiation, the polymerase covalently couples the first dCTP with Ser- 580 of pTP. The terminal protein stimulates the template activity over 20 fold compared to protein-free templates. Neo-synthesized viral genomes are linked to two preterminal prot
   1001..1090    +  intron         chimeric intron (fragment): chimera between introns from adenovirus and immunoglobulin heavy chain genes
   1090..1117    +  intron         chimeric intron (fragment): chimera between introns from adenovirus and immunoglobulin heavy chain genes
   1148..1825    +  CDS            S (fragment): SPIKE_SARS2 - Experimental evidence at protein level: Swiss-Prot protein existence level 1. [Spike glycoprotein]: May down-regulate host tetherin (BST2) by lysosomal degradation, thereby counteracting its antiviral activity. From Severe acute respiratory syndrome coronavirus 2 (2019-nCoV) (SARS-CoV-2).
   1919..1936    +  CDS            7xHis (fragment): 6xHis affinity tag
   1988..2043    +  polyA_signal   β-globin poly(A) signal: rabbit β-globin polyadenylation signal (Gil and Proudfoot, 1987)
   2557..4238    -  rep_origin     oriP (fragment): Epstein-Barr virus oriP replication origin (Yates et al., 2000)
   4365..4469    +  promoter       AmpR promoter: bla
   4470..5330    +  CDS            AmpR: β-lactamase; bla; confers resistance to ampicillin, carbenicillin, and related antibiotics
   5501..6089    +  rep_origin     ori: high-copy-number ColE1/pMB1/pBR322/pUC origin of replication
   6272..6364    +  CDS            lacI (fragment): lac repressor; lacI; The lac repressor binds to the lac operator to inhibit transcription in E. coli. This inhibition can be relieved by adding lactose or isopropyl-β-D-thiogalactopyranoside (IPTG).
   6377..6398    +  protein_bind   CAP binding site: CAP binding activates transcription in the presence of cAMP. E. coli catabolite activator protein
   6413..6443    +  promoter       lac promoter: promoter for the E. coli lac operon
   6451..6467    +  protein_bind   lac operator: The lac repressor binds to the lac operator to inhibit transcription in E. coli. This inhibition can be relieved by adding lactose or isopropyl-β-D-thiogalactopyranoside (IPTG). lac repressor encoded by lacI
   6537..6553    +  promoter       tet promoter (fragment): E. coli promoter for tetracycline efflux protein gene
   6563..6588    -  CDS            bla(M) (fragment): β-lactamase lacking the signal sequence; bla(M); allows cytosolic expression of β-lactamase
