[The description below was written by a language model from this plasmid's Addgene catalogue record and pLannotate feature annotations shown in this document.]
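Description:
SARS CoV-2 RBD (bio-His) is a 6,720 bp mammalian expression plasmid built on the pTT3 backbone for producing a soluble, tagged form of the SARS-CoV-2 spike receptor binding domain (spike residues 319-541) in human cells. It is propagated in E. coli through a high-copy ColE1/pUC-type origin and selected with ampicillin via the β-lactamase gene. The backbone also carries an Epstein-Barr virus oriP element, which supports episomal maintenance in cells that supply EBNA1. Short lac regulatory, lacI, tet promoter and bla fragments in the annotation appear to be backbone remnants rather than functional parts of the design.

Expression is driven by the human CMV immediate early enhancer and promoter. This is followed by adenovirus-derived leader and splice sequences and a chimeric adenovirus/immunoglobulin intron; the antisense "PTP" hit in this region most likely reflects the adenoviral origin of that sequence rather than a real coding region. The RBD coding fragment, cloned between XhoI and BamHI sites, is followed by a C-terminal 6xHis tag and a rabbit β-globin polyadenylation signal. The record lists a biotinylation site, which is not separately annotated but presumably lies in the gap between the spike fragment and the His tag. No signal peptide is annotated either, and the record does not state which one is used.

The His tag allows affinity purification, while the biotinylation site permits site-specific biotinylation, which requires BirA ligase and free biotin. The depositors confirmed expression by SDS-PAGE and by anti-biotin and anti-His Western blot. The associated study examined spike-specific memory B cells, which is consistent with use of the biotinylated RBD as an antigen probe. Part of the plasmid derives from an earlier repository RBD construct.
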