Addgene plasmid #166857: SARS CoV-2 RBD (bio-His)
Purpose: Human expression vector encoding SARS CoV-2 receptor binding domain (RBD) (amino acids 319-541), containing biotinylation site and 6His tag.
Depositing lab: Evelien Bunnik. Depositing organization: University of Texas Health Science Center at San Antonio. Publication: SARS-CoV-2 spike-specific memory B cells express higher levels of T-bet and FcRL5 after non-severe COVID-19 as compared to severe disease. Reyes RA, Clarke K, Gonzales SJ, Cantwell AM, Garza R, Catano G, Tragus RE, Patterson TF, Bol S, Bunnik EM. PLoS One. 2021 Dec 22;16(12):e0261656. doi: 10.1371/journal.pone.0261656. eCollection 2021. PubMed 34936684.
Backbone
  Vector backbone: pTT3
  Total vector size (bp): 6720
  Vector type: Mammalian Expression
Growth in bacteria
  Bacterial resistance: Ampicillin, 100 μg/mL
  Growth temperature: 37°C
  Growth strain: DH5alpha
  Copy number: High Copy
Gene/Insert
  Gene/Insert name: SARS CoV-2 receptor binding domain (RBD)
  Species: Severe acute respiratory syndrome-related coronavirus
  Entrez Gene: S (a.k.a. GU280_gp02, spike glycoprotein)
  Promoter: CMV
  Tag / fusion protein: 6xHis (C terminal on insert); Biotinylation site
  Cloning method: Restriction Enzyme; 5′ cloning site XhoI (not destroyed); 3′ cloning site BamHI (not destroyed)
  Sequencing primers: 5′ .
Resource information
  A portion of this plasmid was derived from a plasmid made by: BEI NR-52309
Terms and licenses: Academic/Nonprofit Terms; Industry Terms: Not Available to Industry
Depositor comments: Plasmid modified and submitted by Sebastiaan Bol, Raphael Reyes, Katie Clarke and Evelien Bunnik. Biotin ligase BirA and free biotin are required for biotinylation of the biotinylation site. Expression confirmed by SDS-PAGE and Western blot (anti-biotin and anti-His).
How to cite: SARS CoV-2 RBD (bio-His) was a gift from Evelien Bunnik (Addgene plasmid # 166857 ; http://n2t.net/addgene:166857 ; RRID:Addgene_166857)
